>Addgene plasmid #236524 | YFP-cCGNL1-cCGN_B-Myc | addgene full sequence | sequence record 469642 | Addgene NGS Result
ATGGTGAGCAAGGGCGAGGAGCTGTTCACCGGGGTGGTGCCCATCCTGGTCGAGCTGGACGGCGACGTAA
ACGGCCACAAGTTCAGCGTGTCCGGCGAGGGCGAGGGCGATGCCACCTACGGCAAGCTGACCCTGAAGTT
CATCTGCACCACCGGCAAGCTGCCCGTGCCCTGGCCCACCCTCGTGACCACCTTCGGCTACGGCCTGCAG
TGCTTCGCCCGCTACCCCGACCACATGAAGCAGCACGACTTCTTCAAGTCCGCCATGCCCGAAGGCTACG
TCCAGGAGCGCACCATCTTCTTCAAGGACGACGGCAACTACAAGACCCGCGCCGAGGTGAAGTTCGAGGG
CGACACCCTGGTGAACCGCATCGAGCTGAAGGGCATCGACTTCAAGGAGGACGGCAACATCCTGGGGCAC
AAGCTGGAGTACAACTACAACAGCCACAACGTCTATATCATGGCCGACAAGCAGAAGAACGGCATCAAGG
TGAACTTCAAGATCCGCCACAACATCGAGGACGGCAGCGTGCAGCTCGCCGACCACTACCAGCAGAACAC
CCCCATCGGCGACGGCCCCGTGCTGCTGCCCGACAACCACTACCTGAGCTACCAGTCCAAGCTGAGCAAA
GACCCCAACGAGAAGCGCGATCACATGGTCCTGCTGGAGTTCGTGACCGCCGCCGGGATCACTCTCGGCA
TGGACGAGCTGTACAAGAGCGGCCGCATGGAGCTGTATTTCGGCGAATACCAACACGTACAGCAAGAATA
TGGCGTCCATCTGAGACTCGCAAGCGATGATAGCAAAAAGCCAAGGAATTCCCAACACTCTAAGGCAGGC
TCCTATGGTGTCAGTATTCGGGTGCAGGGAATCGATGGTCACCCCTACATAGTCCTGAATAACACAGAGC
GGTGTCTGGCAGGCACATCTTTTCCTGAAAATGGGCCACCATTTCCATCTCCAATGAGAAGTAACCTGCC
TCTGCATTCCAGCAACGGGTCCGTGCTGGAGGAGAGCAGCGCAGAGGAATTGCAGCTCCCAGAAAATCCG
TATGCCCAGCCCAGCCCAGTAAGAAACCTGAAACAGTCCTCTCTCTTCGAAGGCAAGAACGGGGTTCTAG
AACGCAAAGAGGGGCCAATGAAGCCATCCCACGTGTTGAACTTTCAGAGGCATCCAGAGCTTCTGCAGCC
CTATGACCCTGAAAAGAATGAATCGAACTTGCAAAACCACCAGCCTCCTGAGCATAATTGGCTAAACACA
TTGACAGAAGAAGGTACCAACAATAAGAAGGCATGGACCTGCTTCCCCAAGCCTGGTAGTTCCCAGCCTA
CCAGCCCTCCTTTGGAAGATGCGGGCAAATCCGGCGTGACGGCCATCCGTTTGTGCAGCTCTGTGGTCAT
CGATGACCCCAAGAAGCAGACCTCAGTGTGCGTAAATGTTGAGAGCTGCACCGGGGAGGCGCTGGTAGGG
GAGGCCCCTTCCCCTAGTGGGAGGTCCCCCACTGCCCACAGCCCGCACACCCATCCTGAAGCCAAGAAAG
CCAGGCCGGACGTGCTTCCCTTCCGGCGACAAGATTCAGCGGGACCTGTCCTGGACGGAGCTCGGTCCCG
GAGGTCCTCTTCCTCGTCGGCAACCCCCACGTCGGCCAACTCTTTGTACAGATTTCTGCTTGATGATCAG
GAATGTGCCATCCACGCTGACAATGTGAATCGCCACGAAAACAGACGGTATATCCCCTTCCTGCCAGGAA
CTGGGCGGGATATTGACACGGGATCAATTCCTGGTGTGGATCAACTGATTGAAAAGTTTGACCAAAAACC
CGGGCTTCAGAGGAGAGGAAGGCCTGGGAAGCGGAACAGAATCAATCCAGAAGACAGGAAGAGGTCCAGA
AGCGTGGATAGTGCCTTTCCTTTCGGTCTGCAGGGGAACTCGGAGTACCTCAGCGAATTTAGCCGGAACC
TGGGCAAGTCCAGCGAACACCTCCTCCGCCCGTCGCAGGTGTGCCCGCAGCGGTCACCTGCCCAGGAGCA
CCGCGGGAGACAGAGCGTGGGCCGCGCCTTCGCCAAGCTGCAGGGGGCCCACCTCCGGCCTGCCCAGCAG
AGCAAAGATGGGAAAGCTCCAGCAAACAGAGGGGGTCGGGAGAGTACAAACACGCGTGTGTCCTCCCCCC
CAGCCCAGAATAAAAAGGAGGACGAAATCAAGACAGCCACGGCGACGCTGATGTTACAGAATCGGGCCCT
AGCGACTTCGCCCGACTCTGGTGCCAAGAAGATTTCTGTGAAGACATTTACTTCCGCCTCCAACACTCAG
GCCACACCAGATCTGTTGAAAGGCCAACAAGAGCTCACTCAACAAACCAATGAGGAGACGGCCAAGCAGA
TACTTTACAATTACCTCAAAGAAGGAAGCACCGATAATGATGATGCGACTAAACGGAAAGTCATCAAGCT
AGAGTCATCTCGGCTTGGGCTGGAGCGGCAGCTGCAGGAGAAGGCAGAAGAGTGCAGCCAACTGCAGGAG
CTGCTGGAAAGGAGAAAGGGCGAGGCCCAGCAGAGCACCAAAGAGCTCCAGAACATGAAGCTCCTTGTGG
ACCAGAGTGAAAGGGTACGATGTGGGCTGGAGGCCCAGGTGAAGGAGCTGCAGGACAAGCTGAAACAGGC
CCAGGAGCCTGAGCCTGCTAAGGAGGCGCTCATGAAGGACCTGTTAGAGGCCCGAGAGCTTCTGGAAGAG
GTCTTAGAGGGGAAGCAGCGGATGGAGGAGCACCTGAGACTGCGGGAGCGGGAGCTGACAGCCCTGAAGG
GGGCCCTGAAGGAGGAGGTGGCCTCCCGTGACCAGGAGGTGGAACATGTCCGGCAGCAGTGCCAGCGAGA
TGCAGAGCAGCTTCGCCGGAGTATACAGGATGCAACCCAGGACCATGCTGCATTAGAGGTGGAGAGGCAG
AAAATGTCAACCCTGGTGCGGGAGCTGCAGAAGGAGCTGGAGGAGACCTCAGAGGAGACAGGGCATTGGC
AGAGCATGTTCCAGAAGAACAAGGATGAACTTAGAGCCACTAAGCAGGAACTCCTGCAGCTGCGGATGGA
GAAGGAGGAGATAGAAGAGGAGCTTGGGGAGAAGATAGAGGTCTTACAAAGGGAATTAGGGCAGGCCCGA
GCTGGTGCTGCAGATACTCGCCAAATGGAGGAGCTTAAGAAGGAGCTGTGCCAGACACAGAAGGAACTTA
AGGAACTGAAGGAAGAGCAGCAGAACCAGGAGGTGGCTGGGCGTCACCGGGAGCGGGAATTGGAGAAGCA
GCTAAAGGTTGAGGCTGATCGAGGCCAGGGGTTGGAACAGCAGAACCTCCAGCTACAAAAAACCCTCCAG
CAACTGAGACAGGACTGTGAAGAGGCTTCCAAGGCTCAGGTGGCAGCAGAGGCAGAGGTGGCGGTGCTGG
GGCAGCGACGGGCAGCAGTGGAAGTGACACTTCGGGAGACCCAGGAGGAGAATGACGAGTTCCGACGGCG
TATTCTGGGTCTGGAACAGCAGCTAAAGGAGGCCCGAGGCCTGGCAGAGGGCGGGGAAGTGGCAGAGGCA
AGGCTTCGGGACAAGGTGCAGCGGCTAGAGGCAGAGAAACAGCGGCTCGAAGAGGCCCTGAATGCCGCTC
AGGAAGAGGAGGGGAGCCTGGCAGCTGCCAAGCGGGCACTGGAGGCCCGGCTGGAGGAGGCCCAGCGGGG
GTTGGCCCGCCTAGGGCAGGAGCAGATCGATAGAAAGGAAGAAAGAGAAGCCACATCAGTCAGAAGGACC
CTGGAGGGTGAGCTGGAAGACGTGCAGAGAAATCTGAGTCGGGCCACCCAGGAGCAGAAGCAGTTGTCTG
AGAAGCTTAAAGATGAGACTGAGCAGAAAGAGCAGTTAAGGAGGCTGAAGAACGAGATGGAGAACGAGCG
ATGGCATCTGGACAAGACCATTGAAAAATTGCAGAAAGAGATGGCTGACATTGTTGAGGTGTCCCGTGTA
TCAACACTGGAGCTCCAGAACCAGCTAGATGAGTACAAGGAGAAAAATCGCAGGGAACTTGCAGAAATGC
AAAGGCAGTTGAAGGAGAAAACGCTAGAGGCTGAAAAGTCACGTCTGACTGCCATGAAACTGCAGGATGA
GATGCGTCTGATGGAGGAGGAGTTACGGGACTACCAGAGAGCTCAGGATGAGGCGCTCACAAAAAGGCAG
CTTCTGGAGCAGACACTCAAGGACCTGGAATACGAGCTGGAGGCCAAAAGTCACCTCAAAGATGACCGAA
GCAGACTCGTCAAGCAGATGGAGGACAAGGTGTCTCAGCTGGAGATGGAACTGGAAGAAGAAAGAAATAA
CTCGGATTTGCTCTCGGAGAGGATCACTCGGAGCAGGGAACAGATGGAGCAGATGAGGAGCGAGCTCCTG
CAGGAAAGAGCTCTCAAGCAGGACTTGGAGTGTGACAAGATTTCCTTGGAGAGGCAGAACAAAGATTTAA
AGAGCCGGATTATCCATCTGGAAGGCTCCTACAGGTCCAGCAAAGAGGGGCTGGTGGTGCAGATGGAGGC
CAGGATCGCGGAGCTGGAGGACCGTCTGGAAAACGAGGAGAGGGACCGGGCCAGCCTCCAGCTCAGCAAC
CGACGGCTGGAGCGGAAGGTGAAGGAGCTAGTGATGCAAGTGGACGATGAGCACCTGTCTCTGACTGATC
AGAAGGACCAGCTTAGCTTGCGCTTGAAAGCAATGAAACGACAAGTAGAGGAGGCCGAGGAGGAGATCGA
CAGACTAGAAAGTTCTAAAAAGAAGCTGCAGAGGGAGCTGGAGGAGCAGATGGATGTGAATGAGCAGCTG
CAGGGACAACTCAATTCCATGAAGAAGGACCTAAGACTCAAGAAGCTGCCGAGCAAAGTGCTGGACGACA
CGGATGATGATGACCTCAGTACGGACGGGGGGAGCCTCCACGAGGCGCCGCTGAGCTACACCTTCCCCAA
GGACAGCGCTGCCACCAGCCAGATCGTCGATGAACAAAAACTCATCTCAGAAGAGGATCTGAATTAGGTC
GACCTCGACGATATCTCTAGAGCTGAGAACTTCAGGGTGAGTTTGGGGACCCTTGATTGTTCTTTCTTTT
TCGCTATTGTAAAATTCATGTTATATGGAGGGGGCAAAGTTTTCAGGGTGTTGTTTAGAATGGGAAGATG
TCCCTTGTATCACCATGGACCCTCATGATAATTTTGTTTCTTTCACTTTCTACTCTGTTGACAACCATTG
TCTCCTCTTATTTTCTTTTCATTTTCTGTAACTTTTTCGTTAAACTTTAGCTTGCATTTGTAACGAATTT
TTAAATTCACTTTTGTTTATTTGTCAGATTGTAAGTACTTTCTCTAATCACTTTTTTTTCAAGGCAATCA
GGGTATATTATATTGTACTTCAGCACAGTTTTAGAGAACAATTGTTATAATTAAATGATAAGGTAGAATA
TTTCTGCATATAAATTCTGGCTGGCGTGGAAATATTCTTATTGGTAGAAACAACTACACCCTGGTCATCA
TCCTGCCTTTCTCTTTATGGTTACAATGATATACACTGTTTGAGATGAGGATAAAATACTCTGAGTCCAA
ACCGGGCCCCTCTGCTAACCATGTTCATGCCTTCTTCTCTTTCCTACAGCTCCTGGGCAACGTGCTGGTT
GTTGTGCTGTCTCATCATTTTGGCAAAGAATTCACTCCTCAGGTGCAGGCTGCCTATCAGAAGGTGGTGG
CTGGTGTGGCCAATGCCCTGGCTCACAAATACCACTGAGATCTTTTTCCCTCTGCCAAAAATTATGGGGA
CATCATGAAGCCCCTTGAGCATCTGACTTCTGGCTAATAAAGGAAATTTATTTTCATTGCAATAGTGTGT
TGGAATTTTTTGTGTCTCTCACTCGGAAGGACATATGGGAGGGCAAATCATTTAAAACATCAGAATGAGT
ATTTGGTTTAGAGTTTGGCAACATATGCCCATATGCTGGCTGCCATGAACAAAGGTTGGCTATAAAGAGG
TCATCAGTATATGAAACAGCCCCCTGCTGTCCATTCCTTATTCCATAGAAAAGCCTTGACTTGAGGTTAG
ATTTTTTTTATATTTTGTTTTGTGTTATTTTTTTCTTTAACATCCCTAAAATTTTCCTTACATGTTTTAC
TAGCCAGATTTTTCCTCCTCTCCTGACTACTCCCAGTCATAGCTGTCCCTCTTCTCTTATGGAGATCCCT
CGACTGCATTAATGAATCGGCCAACGCGCGGGGAGAGGCGGTTTGCGTATTGGGCGCTCTTCCGCTTCCT
CGCTCACTGACTCGCTGCGCTCGGTCGTTCGGCTGCGGCGAGCGGTATCAGCTCACTCAAAGGCGGTAAT
ACGGTTATCCACAGAATCAGGGGATAACGCAGGAAAGAACATGTGAGCAAAAGGCCAGCAAAAGGCCAGG
AACCGTAAAAAGGCCGCGTTGCTGGCGTTTTTCCATAGGCTCCGCCCCCCTGACGAGCATCACAAAAATC
GACGCTCAAGTCAGAGGTGGCGAAACCCGACAGGACTATAAAGATACCAGGCGTTTCCCCCTGGAAGCTC
CCTCGTGCGCTCTCCTGTTCCGACCCTGCCGCTTACCGGATACCTGTCCGCCTTTCTCCCTTCGGGAAGC
GTGGCGCTTTCTCATAGCTCACGCTGTAGGTATCTCAGTTCGGTGTAGGTCGTTCGCTCCAAGCTGGGCT
GTGTGCACGAACCCCCCGTTCAGCCCGACCGCTGCGCCTTATCCGGTAACTATCGTCTTGAGTCCAACCC
GGTAAGACACGACTTATCGCCACTGGCAGCAGCCACTGGTAACAGGATTAGCAGAGCGAGGTATGTAGGC
GGTGCTACAGAGTTCTTGAAGTGGTGGCCTAACTACGGCTACACTAGAAGAACAGTATTTGGTATCTGCG
CTCTGCTGAAGCCAGTTACCTTCGGAAAAAGAGTTGGTAGCTCTTGATCCGGCAAACAAACCACCGCTGG
TAGCGGTGGTTTTTTTGTTTGCAAGCAGCAGATTACGCGCAGAAAAAAAGGATCTCAAGAAGATCCTTTG
ATCTTTTCTACGGGGTCTGACGCTCAGTGGAACGAAAACTCACGTTAAGGGATTTTGGTCATGAGATTAT
CAAAAAGGATCTTCACCTAGATCCTTTTAAATTAAAAATGAAGTTTTAAATCAATCTAAAGTATATATGA
GTAAACTTGGTCTGACAGTTACCAATGCTTAATCAGTGAGGCACCTATCTCAGCGATCTGTCTATTTCGT
TCATCCATAGTTGCCTGACTCCCCGTCGTGTAGATAACTACGATACGGGAGGGCTTACCATCTGGCCCCA
GTGCTGCAATGATACCGCGAGACCCACGCTCACCGGCTCCAGATTTATCAGCAATAAACCAGCCAGCCGG
AAGGGCCGAGCGCAGAAGTGGTCCTGCAACTTTATCCGCCTCCATCCAGTCTATTAATTGTTGCCGGGAA
GCTAGAGTAAGTAGTTCGCCAGTTAATAGTTTGCGCAACGTTGTTGCCATTGCTACAGGCATCGTGGTGT
CACGCTCGTCGTTTGGTATGGCTTCATTCAGCTCCGGTTCCCAACGATCAAGGCGAGTTACATGATCCCC
CATGTTGTGCAAAAAAGCGGTTAGCTCCTTCGGTCCTCCGATCGTTGTCAGAAGTAAGTTGGCCGCAGTG
TTATCACTCATGGTTATGGCAGCACTGCATAATTCTCTTACTGTCATGCCATCCGTAAGATGCTTTTCTG
TGACTGGTGAGTACTCAACCAAGTCATTCTGAGAATAGTGTATGCGGCGACCGAGTTGCTCTTGCCCGGC
GTCAACACGGGATAATACCGCGCCACATAGCAGAACTTTAAAAGTGCTCATCATTGGAAAACGTTCTTCG
GGGCGAAAACTCTCAAGGATCTTACCGCTGTTGAGATCCAGTTCGATGTAACCCACTCGTGCACCCAACT
GATCTTCAGCATCTTTTACTTTCACCAGCGTTTCTGGGTGAGCAAAAACAGGAAGGCAAAATGCCGCAAA
AAAGGGAATAAGGGCGACACGGAAATGTTGAATACTCATACTCTTCCTTTTTCAATATTATTGAAGCATT
TATCAGGGTTATTGTCTCATGAGCGGATACATATTTGAATGTATTTAGAAAAATAAACAAATAGGGGTTC
CGCGCACATTTCCCCGAAAAGTGCCACCTGACGTCTAAGAAACCATTATTATCATGACATTAACCTATAA
AAATAGGCGTATCACGAGGCCCTTTCGTCTTCACTCGAGGCAGTGAAAAAAATGCTTTATTTGTGAAATT
TGTGATGCTATTGCTTTATTTGTAACCATTATAAGCTGCAATAAACAAGTTAACAACAACAATTGCATTC
ATTTTATGTTTCAGGTTCAGGGGGAGGTGTGGGAGGTTTTTTAAAGCAAGTAAAACCTCTACAAATGTGG
TATGGCTGATTATGATCCTCTAGAACTCTATTCCTTTGCCCTCGGACGAGTGCTGGGGCGTCGGTTTCCA
CTATCGGCGAGTACTTCTACACAGCCATCGGTCCAGACGGCCGCGCTTCTGCGGGCGATTTGTGTACGCC
CGACAGTCCCGGCTCCGGATCGGACGATTGCGTCGCATCGACCCTGCGCCCAAGCTGCATCATCGAAATT
GCCGTCAACCAAGCTCTGATAGAGTTGGTCAAGACCAATGCGGAGCATATACGCCCGGAGCCGCGGCGAT
CCTGCAAGCTCCGGATGCCTCCGCTCGAAGTAGCGCGTCTGCTGCTCCATACAAGCCAACCACGGCCTCC
AGAAGAAGATGTTGGCGACCTCGTATTGGGAATCCCCGAACATCGCCTCGCTCCAGTCAATGACCGCTGT
TATGCGGCCATTGTCCGTCAGGACATTGTTGGAGCCGAAATCCGCGTGCACGAGGTGCCGGACTTCGGGG
CAGTCCTCGGCCCAAAGCATCAGCTCATCGAGAGCCTGCGCGACGGACGCACTGACGGTGTCGTCCATCA
CAGTTTGCCAGTGATACACATGGGGATCAGCAATCGCGCATATGAAATCACGCCATGTAGTGTATTGACC
GATTCCTTGCGGTCCGAATGGGCCGAACCCGCTCGTCTGGCTAAGATCGGCCGCAGCGATCGCATCCATG
GCCTCCGCGACCGGCTGCAGAACAGCGGGCAGTTCGGTTTCAGGCAGGTCTTGCAACGTGACACCCTGTG
CACGGCGGGAGATGCAATAGGTCAGGCTCTCGCTGAATTCCCCAATGTCAAGCACTTCCGGAATCGGGAG
CGCGGCCGATGCAAAGTGCCGATAAACATAACGATCTTTGTAGAAACCATCGGCGCAGCTATTTACCCGC
AGGACATATCCACGCCCTCCTACATCGAAGCTGAAAGCACGAGATTCTTCGCCCTCCGAGAGCTGCATCA
GGTCGGAGACGCTGTCGAACTTTTCGATCAGAAACTTCTCGACAGACGTCGCGGTGAGTTCAGGCTTTTT
CATGGAAGCTTTTTGCAAAAGCCTAGGCCTCCAAAAAAGCCTCCTCACTACTTCTGGAATAGCTCAGAGG
CCGAGGCGGCCTCGGCCTCTGCATAAATAAAAAAAATTAGTCAGCCATGGGGCGGAGAATGGGCGGAACT
GGGCGGAGTTAGGGGCGGGATGGGCGGAGTTAGGGGCGGGACTATGGTTGCTGACTAATTGAGATGCATG
CTTTGCATACTTCTGCCTGCTGGGGAGCCTGGGGACTTTCCACACCTGGTTGCTGACTAATTGAGATGCA
TGCTTTGCATACTTCTGCCTGCTGGGGAGCCTGGGGACTTTCCACACCCTAACTGACACACTCGAGTTTA
CCACTCCCTATCAGTGATAGAGAAAAGTGAAAGTCGAGTTTACCACTCCCTATCAGTGATAGAGAAAAGT
GAAAGTCGAGTTTACCACTCCCTATCAGTGATAGAGAAAAGTGAAAGTCGAGTTTACCACTCCCTATCAG
TGATAGAGAAAAGTGAAAGTCGAGTTTACCACTCCCTATCAGTGATAGAGAAAAGTGAAAGTCGAGTTTA
CCACTCCCTATCAGTGATAGAGAAAAGTGAAAGTCGAGTTTACCACTCCCTATCAGTGATAGAGAAAAGT
GAAAGTCGAGCTCGGTACCCGGGTCGAGGTAGGCGTGTACGGTGGGAGGCCTATATAAGCAGAGCTCGTT
TAGTGAACCGTCAGATCGCCTGGAGACGCCATCCACGCTGTTTTGACCTCCATAGAAGACACCGGGACCG
ATCCAGCCTCCGCGGCCCCGAATTCGAGCTCGGTACCCGGGGATCCGCCACC
Features (pLannotate 1.2.2; 17 found; start..end, strand, type, name):
      1..717     +  CDS            mEYFP: mEYFP is a basic (constitutively fluorescent) yellow fluorescent protein published in 2002, derived from Aequorea victoria. It is reported to be a very rapidly-maturing monomer.
    727..4995    +  CDS            CGNL1: CGNL1_HUMAN - Also known as JACOP, KIAA1749. Experimental evidence at protein level: Swiss-Prot protein existence level 1. May be involved in anchoring the apical junctional complex, especially tight junctions, to actin-based cytoskeletons. From Homo sapiens (Human).
   5077..5649    +  intron         β-globin intron: intron from rabbit β-globin gene
   5653..5775    +  CDS            HBB: HBB_COLGU - Experimental evidence at transcript level: Swiss-Prot protein existence level 2. Involved in oxygen transport from the lung to the various peripheral tissues. From Colobus guereza (Mantled guereza) (Eastern black-and-white colobus monkey).
   5846..5901    +  polyA_signal   β-globin poly(A) signal: rabbit β-globin polyadenylation signal (Gil and Proudfoot, 1987)
   6234..6287    -  CDS            lacI (fragment): lac repressor; lacI; The lac repressor binds to the lac operator to inhibit transcription in E. coli. This inhibition can be relieved by adding lactose or isopropyl-β-D-thiogalactopyranoside (IPTG).
   6470..7058    -  rep_origin     ori: high-copy-number ColE1/pMB1/pBR322/pUC origin of replication
   7229..8089    -  CDS            AmpR: β-lactamase; bla; confers resistance to ampicillin, carbenicillin, and related antibiotics
   8090..8194    -  promoter       AmpR promoter: bla
   8300..8381    -  polyA_signal   SV40 poly(A) signal: SV40 polyadenylation signal
   8404..8487    -  CDS            large T antigen (fragment): large T antigen from SV40 (simian virus 40)
   8498..9523    -  CDS            HygR: aminoglycoside phosphotransferase from E. coli; aph(4)-Ia; confers resistance to hygromycin
   9532..9861    -  promoter       SV40 promoter: SV40 enhancer and early promoter
   9875..10145   +  protein_bind   tetracycline response element: contains seven copies of the tetracycline operator tetO tetracycline repressor TetR
  10156..10173   +  misc_feature   MCS (fragment): pUC18/19 multiple cloning site
  10178..10216   +  promoter       minimal CMV promoter: human cytomegalovirus (CMV) immediate early promoter
  10310..10336   +  misc_feature   MCS (fragment): pUC18/19 multiple cloning site
