[The description below was written by a language model from this plasmid's Addgene catalogue record and pLannotate feature annotations shown in this document.]
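Description:
YFP-cCGNL1-cCGN_B-Myc is a mammalian expression plasmid built on the pTRE2-hyg backbone, made to express a chimeric junctional protein in which a region of canine cingulin (CGN; the record calls it the D-region) is placed within canine paracingulin (CGNL1). The roughly 5 kb insert is catalogued as wild-type dog sequence. It is fused to YFP at the N-terminus, annotated as monomeric EYFP, and to a Myc epitope at the C-terminus. The feature table annotates the main open reading frame only as CGNL1, by similarity to the human protein. It does not separately mark the cingulin-derived segment or the Myc tag, so the exact chimera boundaries cannot be read from the annotation.

The catalogue lists the promoter as CMV, but the annotated sequence shows a tetracycline response element with seven tetO repeats upstream of a minimal CMV promoter. This is the standard pTRE2 arrangement, in which transcription depends on a tetracycline-controlled transactivator supplied by the host cell (a Tet-Off or Tet-On line), so expression should be doxycycline-regulated rather than constitutive. Downstream of the fusion, a rabbit β-globin intron and β-globin polyadenylation signal provide transcript processing. A separate cassette with the SV40 enhancer/early promoter, a hygromycin resistance gene and an SV40 poly(A) signal allows selection of stable mammalian clones. In bacteria the plasmid is maintained through a high-copy ColE1/pUC-type origin and ampicillin resistance.

The fluorescent and epitope tags allow localisation and detection of the chimera. This fits domain-swap studies of which parts of paracingulin and cingulin direct targeting to junctions and the actin cytoskeleton.
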