Addgene plasmid #236524: YFP-cCGNL1-cCGN_B-Myc
Purpose: For expression of Chimera of D-region cCGN in cCGNL1 in mammalian cells
Depositing lab: Sandra Citi. Depositing organization: University of Geneva. Publication: Distinct domains of paracingulin are involved in its targeting to the actin cytoskeleton and regulation of apical junction assembly. Paschoud S, Guillemot L, Citi S. J Biol Chem. 2012 Apr 13;287(16):13159-69. doi: 10.1074/jbc.M111.315622. Epub 2012 Feb 7. PubMed 22315225.
Backbone
  Vector backbone: pTRE2-hyg
  Vector type: Mammalian Expression
  Selectable markers: Hygromycin
Growth in bacteria
  Bacterial resistance: Ampicillin, 100 μg/mL
  Growth temperature: 37°C
  Growth strain: DH5alpha
  Copy number: High Copy
Gene/Insert
  Gene/Insert name: CGNL1-CGN
  Species: Canis lupus familiaris (dog)
  Insert size (bp): 5051
  Mutation: WT
  Entrez Gene: CGN
  Promoter: CMV
  Tag / fusion protein: YFP (N terminal on insert); Myc (C terminal on insert)
  Cloning method: Restriction Enzyme; 5′ cloning site BamH1 (unknown if destroyed); 3′ cloning site Sal1/Xho1 (unknown if destroyed)
Terms and licenses: Academic/Nonprofit Terms; Industry Terms: Not Available to Industry
Depositor comments: S1605 (Plasmid collection number)
How to cite: YFP-cCGNL1-cCGN_B-Myc was a gift from Sandra Citi (Addgene plasmid # 236524 ; http://n2t.net/addgene:236524 ; RRID:Addgene_236524)
